>Addgene plasmid #27407 | pSPL10F13R13::pBIB-BAS (gSPL10) | depositor full sequence | sequence record 12939 | Author sequence
TTGTACAAAGTGGTGAGCTCGAATTTCCCCGATCGTTCAAACATTTGGCAATAAAGTTTCTTAAGATTGA
ATCCTGTTGCCGGTCTTGCGATGATTATCATATAATTTCTGTTGAATTACGTTAAGCATGTAATAATTAA
CATGTAATGCATGACGTTATTTATGAGATGGGTTTTTATGATTAGAGTCCCGCAATTATACATTTAATAC
GCGATAGAAAACAAAATATAGCGCGCAAACTAGGATAAATTATCGCGCGCGGTGTCATCTATGTTACTAG
ATCGGGAATTCACTGGCCGTCGTTTTACAACGTCGTGACTGGGAAAACCCTGGCGTTACCCAACTTAATC
GCCTTGCAGCACATCCCCCTTTCGCCAGCTGGCGTAATAGCGAAGAGGCCCGCACCGATCGCCCTTCCCA
ACAGTTGCGCAGCCTGAATG
[44 nt withheld, positions 441-484]
C
[141 nt withheld, positions 486-626]
CCTTTGACGTTGGAGTCCACGTTCTTT
[37 nt withheld, positions 654-690]
ACCCTATCTCGGGCTATTCTTTTGATTTATAAGGGATTTTGCCGATTTCGGAACCACCATCAAACAGGAT
TTTCGCCTGCTGGGGCAAACCAGCGTGGACCGCTTGCTGCAACTCTCTCAGGGCCAGGCGGTGAAGGGCA
ATCAGCTGTTGCCCGTCTCACTGGTGAAAAGAAAAACCACCCCAGTACATTAAAAACGTCCGCAATGTGT
TATTAAGTTGTCTAAGCGTCAATTTGTTTACACCACAATATATCCTGCCACCAGCCAGCCAACAGCTCCC
CGACCGGCAGCTCGGCACAAAATCACCACTCGATACAGGCAGCCCATCAGTCCGGGACGGCGTCAGCGGG
AGAGCCGTTGTAAGGCGGCAGACTTTGCTCATGTTACCGATGCTATTCGGAAGAACGGCAACTAAGCTGC
CGGGTTTGAAACACGGATGATCTCGCGGAGGGTAGCATGTTGATTGTAACGATGACAGAGCGTTGCTGCC
TGTGATCAAATATCATCTCCCTCGCAGAGATCCGAATTATCAGCCTTCTTATTCATTTCTCGCTTAACCG
TGACAGGCTGTCGATCTTGAGAACTATGCCGACATAATAGGAAATCGCTGGATAAAGCCGCTGAGGAAGC
TGAGTGGCGCTATTTCTTTAGAAGTGAACGTTGACGATATCAACTCCCCTATCCATTGCTCACCGAATGG
TACAGGTCGGGGACCCGAAGTTCCGACTGTCGGCCTGATGCATCCCCGGCTGATCGACCCCAGATCTGGG
GCTGAGAAAGCCCAGTAAGGAAACAACTGTAGGTTCGAGTCGCGAGATCCCCCGGAACCAAAGGAAGTAG
GTTAAACCCGCTCCGATCAGGCCGAGCCACGCCAGGCCGAGAACATTGGTTCCTGTAGGCATCGGGATTG
GCGGATCAAACACTAAAGCTACTGGAACGAGCAGAAGTCCTCCGGCCGCCAGTTGCCAGGCGGTAAAGGT
GAGCAGAGGCACGGGAGGTTGCCACTTGCGGGTCAGCACGGTTCCGAACGCCATGGAAACCGCCCCCGCC
AGGCCCGCTGCGACGCCGACAGGATCTAGCGCTGCGTTTGGTGTCAACACCAACAGCGCCACGCCCGCAG
TTCCGCAAATAGCCCCCAGGACCGCCATCAATCGTATCGGGCTACCTAGCAGAGCGGCAGAGATGAACAC
GACCATCAGCGGCTGCACAGCGCCTACCGTCGCCGCGACCCCGCCCGGCAGGCGGTAGACCGAAATAAAC
AACAAGCTCCAGAATAGCGAAATATTAAGTGCGCCGAGGATGAAGATGCGCATCCACCAGATTCCCGTTG
GAATCTGTCGGACGATCATCACGAGCAATAAACCCGCCGGCAACGCCCGCAGCAGCATACCGGCGACCCC
TCGGCCTCGCTGTTCGGGCTCCACGAAAACGCCGGACAGATGCGCCTTGTGAGCGTCCTTGGGGCCGTCC
TCCTGTTTGAAGACCGACAGCCCAATGATCTCGCCGTCGATGTAGGCGCCGAATGCCACGGCATCTCGCA
ACCGTTCAGCGAACGCCTCCATGGGCTTTTTCTCCTCGTGCTCGTAAACGGACCCGAACATCTCTGGAGC
TTTCTTCAGGGCCGACAATCGGATCTCGCGGAAATCCTGCACGTCGGCCGCTCCAAGCCGTCGAATCTGA
GCCTTAATCACAATTGTCAATTTTAATCCTCTGTTTATCGGCAGTTCGTAGAGCGCGCCGTGCGTCCCGA
GCGATACTGAGCGAAGCAAGTGCGTCGAGCAGTGCCCGCTTGTTCCTGAAATGCCAGTAAAGCGCTGGCT
GCTGAACCCCCAGCCGGAACTGACCCCACAAGGCCCTAGCGTTTGCAATGCACCAGGTCATCATTGACCC
AGGCGTGTTCCACCAGGCCGCTGCCTCGCAACTCTTCGCAGGCTTCGCCGACCTGCTCGCGCCACTTCTT
CACGCGGGTGGAATCCGATCCGCACATGAGGCGGAAGGTTTCCAGCTTGAGCGGGTACGGCTCCCGGTGC
GAGCTGAAATAGTCGAACATCCGTCGGGCCGTCGGCGACAGCTTGCGGTACTTCTCCCATATGAATTTCG
TGTAGTGGTCGCCAGCAAACAGCACGACGATTTCCTCGTCGATCAGGACCTGGCAACGGGACGTTTTCTT
GCCACGGTCCAGGACGCGGAAGCGGTGCAGCAGCGACACCGATTCCAGGTGCCCAACGCGGTCGGACGTG
AAGCCCATCGCCGTCGCCTGTAGGCGCGACAGGCATTCCTCGGCCTTCGTGTAATACCGGCCATTGATCG
ACCAGCCCAGGTCCTGGCAAAGCTCGTAGAACGTGAAGGTGATCGGCTCGCCGATAGGGGTGCGCTTCGC
GTACTCCAACACCTGCTGCCACACCAGTTCGTCATCGTCGGCCCGCAGCTCGACGCCGGTGTAGGTGATC
TTCACGTCCTTGTTGACGTGGAAAATGACCTTGTTTTGCAGCGCCTCGCGCGGGATTTTCTTGTTGCGCG
TGGTGAACAGGGCAGAGCGGGCCGTGTCGTTTGGCATCGCTCGCATCGTGTCCGGCCACGGCGCAATATC
GAACAAGGAAAGCTGCATTTCCTTGATCTGCTGCTTCGTGTGTTTCAGCAACGCGGCCTGCTTGGCCTCG
CTGACCTGTTTTGCCAGGTCCTCGCCGGCGGTTTTTCGCTTCTTGGTCGTCATAGTTCCTCGCGTGTCGA
TGGTCATCGACTTCGCCAAACCTGCCGCCTCCTGTTCGAGACGACGCGAACGCTCCACGGCGGCCGATGG
CGCGGGCAGGGCAGGGGGAGCCAGTTGCACGCTGTCGCGCTCGATCTTGGCCGTAGCTTGCTGGACCATC
GAGCCGACGGACTGGAAGGTTTCGCGGGGCGCACGCATGACGGTGCGGCTTGCGATGGTTTCGGCATCCT
CGGCGGAAAACCCCGCGTCGATCAGTTCTTGCCTGTATGCCTTCCGGTCAAACGTCCGATTCATTCACCC
TCCTTGCGGGATTGCCCCGACTCACGCCGGGGCAATGTGCCCTTATTCCTGATTTGACCCGCCTGGTGCC
TTGGTGTCCAGATAATCCACCTTATCGGCAATGAAGTCGGTCCCGTAGACCGTCTGGCCGTCCTTCTCGT
ACTTGGTATTCCGAATCTTGCCCTGCACGAATACCAGCGACCCCTTGCCCAAATACTTGCCGTGGGCCTC
GGCCTGAGAGCCAAAACACTTGATGCGGAAGAAGTCGGTGCGCTCCTGCTTGTCGCCGGCATCGTTGCGC
CACATCTAGGTACTAAAACAATTCATCCAGTAAAATATAATATTTTATTTTCTCCCAATCAGGCTTGATC
CCCAGTAAGTCAAAAAATAGCTCGACATACTGTTCTTCCCCGATATCCTCCCTGATCGACCGGACGCAGA
AGGCAATGTCATACCACTTGTCCGCCCTGCCGCTTCTCCCAAGATCAATAAAGCCACTTACTTTGCCATC
TTTCACAAAGATGTTGCTGTCTCCCAGGTCGCCGTGGGAAAAGACAAGTTCCTCTTCGGGCTTTTCCGTC
TTTAAAAAATCATACAGCTCGCGCGGATCTTTAAATGGAGTGTCTTCTTCCCAGTTTTCGCAATCCACAT
CGGCCAGATCGTTATTCAGTAAGTAATCCAATTCGGCTAAGCGGCTGTCTAAGCTATTCGTATAGGGACA
ATCCGATATGTCGATGGAGTGAAAGAGCCTGATGCACTCCGCATACAGCTCGATAATCTTTTCAGGGCTT
TGTTCATCTTCATACTCTTCCGAGCAAAGGACGCCATCGGCCTCACTCATGAGCAGATTGCTCCAGCCAT
CATGCCGTTCAAAGTGCAGGACCTTTGGAACAGGCAGCTTTCCTTCCAGCCATAGCATCATGTCCTTTTC
CCGTTCCACATCATAGGTGGTCCCTTTATACCGGCTGTCCGTCATTTTTAAATATAGGTTTTCATTTTCT
CCCACCAGCTTATATACCTTAGCAGGAGACATTCCTTCCGTATCTTTTACGCAGCGGTATTTTTCGATCA
GTTTTTTCAATTCCGGTGATATTCTCATTTTAGCCATTTATTATTTCCTTCCTCTTTTCTACAGTATTTA
AAGATACCCCAAGAAGCTAATTATAACAAGACGAACTCCAATTCACTGTTCCTTGCATTCTAAAACCTTA
AATACCAGAAAACAGCTTTTTCAAAGTTGTTTTCAAAGTTGGCGTATAACATAGTATCGACGGAGCCGAT
TTTGAAACCACAATTATGGGTGATGCTGCCAACTTACTGATTTAGTGTATGATGGTGTTTTTGAGGTGCT
CCAGTGGCTTCTGTGTCTATCAGCTGTCCCTCCTGTTCAGCTACTGACGGGGTGGTGCGTAACGGCAAAA
GCACCGCCGGACATCAGCGCTATCTCTGCTCTCACTGCCGTAAAACATGGCAACTGCAGTTCACTTACAC
CGCTTCTCAACCCGGTACGCACCAGAAAATCATTGATATGGCCATGAATGGCGTTGGATGCCGGGCAACA
GCCCGCATTATGGGCGTTGGCCTCAACACGATTTTACGTCACTTAAAAAACTCAGGCCGCAGTCGGTAAC
CTCGCGCATACAGCCGGGCAGTGACGTCATCGTCTGCGCGGAAATGGACGAACAGTGGGGCTATGTCGGG
GCTAAATCGCGCCAGCGCTGGCTGTTTTACGCGTATGACAGTCTCCGGAAGACGGTTGTTGCGCACGTAT
TCGGTGAACGCACTATGGCGACGCTGGGGCGTCTTATGAGCCTGCTGTCACCCTTTGACGTGGTGATATG
GATGACGGATGGCTGGCCGCTGTATGAATCCCGCCTGAAGGGAAAGCTGCACGTAATCAGCAAGCGATAT
ACGCAGCGAATTGAGCGGCATAACCTGAATCTGAGGCAGCACCTGGCACGGCTGGGACGGAAGTCGCTGT
CGTTCTCAAAATCGGTGGAGCTGCATGACAAAGTCATCGGGCATTATCTGAACATAAAACACTATCAATA
AGTTGGAGTCATTACCCAATTATGATAGAATTTACAAGCTATAAGGTTATTGTCCTGGGTTTCAAGCATT
AGTCCATGCAAGTTTTTATGCTTTGCCCATTCTATAGATATATTGATAAGCGCGCTGCCTATGCCTTGCC
CCCTGAAATCCTTACATACGGCGATATCTTCTATATAAAAGATATATTATCTTATCAGTATTGTCAATAT
ATTCAAGGCAATCTGCCTCCTCATCCTCTTCATCCTCTTCGTCTTGGTAGCTTTTTAAATATGGCGCTTC
ATAGAGTAATTCTGTAAAGGTCCAATTCTCGTTTTCATACCTCGGTATAATCTTACCTATCACCTCAAAT
GGTTCGCTGGGTTTATCGCACCCCCGAACACGAGCACGGCACCCGCGACCACTATGCCAAGAATGCCCAA
GGTAAAAATTGCCGGCCCCGCCATGAAGTCCGTGAATGCCCCGACGGCCGAAGTGAAGGGCAGGCCGCCA
CCCAGGCCGCCGCCCTCACTGCCCGGCACCTGGTCGCTGAATGTCGATGCCAGCACCTGCGGCACGTCAA
TGCTTCCGGGCGTCGCGCTCGGGCTGATCGCCCATCCCGTTACTGCCCCGATCCCGGCAATGGCAAGGAC
TGCCAGCGCTGCCATTTTTGGGGTGAGGCCGTTCGCGGCCGAGGGGCGCAGCCCCTGGGGGGATGGGAGG
CCCGCGTTAGCGGGCCGGGAGGGTTCGAGAAGGGGGGGCACCCCCCTTCGGCGTGCGCGGTCACGCGCAC
AGGGCGCAGCCCTGGTTAAAAACAAGGTTTATAAATATTGGTTTAAAAGCAGGTTAAAAGACAGGTTAGC
GGTGGCCGAAAAACGGGCGGAAACCCTTGCAAATGCTGGATTTTCTGCCTGTGGACAGCCCCTCAAATGT
CAATAGGTGCGCCCCTCATCTGTCAGCACTCTGCCCCTCAAGTGTCAAGGATCGCGCCCCTCATCTGTCA
GTAGTCGCGCCCCTCAAGTGTCAATACCGCAGGGCACTTATCCCCAGGCTTGTCCACATCATCTGTGGGA
AACTCGCGTAAAATCAGGCGTTTTCGCCGATTTGCGAGGCTGGCCAGCTCCACGTCGCCGGCCGAAATCG
AGCCTGCCCCTCATCTGTCAACGCCGCGCCGGGTGAGTCGGCCCCTCAAGTGTCAACGTCCGCCCCTCAT
CTGTCAGTGAGGGCCAAGTTTTCCGCGAGGTATCCACAACGCCGGCGGCCGCGGTGTCTCGCACACGGCT
TCGACGGCGTTTCTGGCGCGTTTGCAGGGCCATAGACGGCCGCCAGCCCAGCGGCGAGGGCAACCAGCCC
GGTGAGCGTCGCAAAGGCGCTCGGTCTTGCCTTGCTCGTCGGTGATGTACTTCACCAGCTCCGCGAAGTC
GCTCTTCTTGATGGAGCGCATGGGGACGTGCTTGGCAATCACGCGCACCCCCCGGCCGTTTTAGCGGCTA
AAAAAGTCATGGCTCTGCCCTCGGGCGGACCACGCCCATCATGACCTTGCCAAGCTCGTCCTGCTTCTCT
TCGATCTTCGCCAGCAGGGCGAGGATCGTGGCATCACCGAACCGCGCCGTGCGCGGGTCGTCGGTGAGCC
AGAGTTTCAGCAGGCCGCCCAGGCGGCCCAGGTCGCCATTGATGCGGGCCAGCTCGCGGACGTGCTCATA
GTCCACGACGCCCGTGATTTTGTAGCCCTGGCCGACGGCCAGCAGGTAGGCCGACAGGCTCATGCCGGCC
GCCGCCGCCTTTTCCTCAATCGCTCTTCGTTCGTCTGGAAGGCAGTACACCTTGATAGGTGGGCTGCCCT
TCCTGGTTGGCTTGGTTTCATCAGCCATCCGCTTGCCCTCATCTGTTACGCCGGCGGTAGCCGGCCAGCC
TCGCAGAGCAGGATTCCCGTTGAGCACCGCCAGGTGCGAATAAGGGACAGTGAAGAAGGAACACCCGCTC
GCGGGTGGGCCTACTTCACCTATCCTGCCCGGCTGACGCCGTTGGATACACCAAGGAAAGTCTACACGAA
CCCTTTGGCAAAATCCTGTATATCGTGCGAAAAAGGATGGATATACCGAAAAAATCGCTATAATGACCCC
GAAGCAGGGTTATGCAGCGGAAAAGCGCCACGCTTCCCGAAGGGAGAAAGGCGGACAGGTATCCGGTAAG
CGGCAGGGTCGGAACAGGAGAGCGCACGAGGGAGCTTCCAGGGGGAAACGCCTGGTATCTTTATAGTCCT
GTCGGGTTTCGCCACCTCTGACTTGAGCGTCGATTTTTGTGATGCTCGTCAGGGGGGCGGAGCCTATGGA
AAAACGCCAGCAACGCGGCCTTTTTACGGTTCCTGGCCTTTTGCTGGCCTTTTGCTCACATGTTCTTTCC
TGCGTTATCCCCTGATTCTGTGGATAACCGTATTACCGCCTTTGAGTGAGCTGATACCGCTCGCCGCAGC
CGAACGACCGAGCGCAGCGAGTCAGTGAGCGAGGAAGCGGAAGAGCGCCAGAAGGCCGCCAGAGAGGCCG
AGCGCGGCCGTGAGGCTTGGACGCTAGGGCAGGGCATGAAAAAGCCCGTAGCGGGCTGCTACGGGCGTCT
GACGCGGTGGAAAGGGGGAGGGGATGTTGTCTACATGGCTCTGCTGTAGTGAGTGGGTTGCGCTCCGGCA
GCGGTCCTGATCAATCGTCACCCTTTCTCGGTCCTTCAACGTTCCTGACAACGAGCCTCCTTTTCGCCAA
TCCATCGACAATCACCGCGAGTCCCTGCTCGAACGCTGCGTCCGGACCGGCTTCGTCGAAGGCGTCTATC
GCGGCCCGCAACAGCGGCGAGAGCGGAGCCTGTTCAACGGTGCCGCCGCGCTCGCCGGCATCGCTGTCGC
CGGCCTGCTCCTCAAGCACGGCCCCAACAGTGAAGTAGCTGATTGTCATCAGCGCATTGACGGCGTCCCC
GGCCGAAAAACCCGCCTCGCAGAGGAAGCGAAGCTGCGCGTCGGCCGTTTCCATCTGCGGTGCGCCCGGT
CGCGTGCCGGCATGGATGCGCGCGCCATCGCGGTAGGCGAGCAGCGCCTGCCTGAAGCTGCGGGCATTCC
CGATCAGAAATGAGCGCCAGTCGTCGTCGGCTCTCGGCACCGAATGCGTATGATTCTCCGCCAGCATGGC
TTCGGCCAGTGCGTCGAGCAGCGCCCGCTTGTTCCTGAAGTGCCAGTAAAGCGCCGGCTGCTGAACCCCC
AACCGTTCCGCCAGTTTGCGTGTCGTCAGACCGTCTACGCCGACCTCGTTCAACAGGTCCAGGGCGGCAC
GGATCACTGTATTCGGCTGCAACTTTGTCATGCTTGACACTTTATCACTGATAAACATAATATGTCCACC
AACTTATCAGTGATAAAGAATCCGCGCGTTCAATCGGACCAGCGGAGGCTGGTCCGGAGGCCAGACGTGA
AACCCAACATACCCCTGATCGTAATTCTGAGCACTGTCGCGCTCGACGCTGTCGGCATCGGCCTGATTAT
GCCGGTGCTGCCGGGCCTCCTGCGCGATCTGGTTCACTCGAACGACGTCACCGCCCACTATGGCATTCTG
CTGGCGCTGTATGCGTTGGTGCAATTTGCCTGCGCACCTGTGCTGGGCGCGCTGTCGGATCGTTTCGGGC
GGCGGCCAATCTTGCTCGTCTCGCTGGCCGGCGCCAGATCTGGGGAACCCTGTGGTTGGCATGCACATAC
AAATGGACGAACGGATAAACCTTTTCACGCCCTTTTAAATATCCGATTATTCTAATAAACGCTCTTTTCT
CTTAGGTTTACCCGCCAATATATCCTGTCAAACACTGATAGTTTAAACTGAAGGCGGGAAACGACAATCT
GATCATGAGCGGAGAATTAAGGGAGTCACGTTATGACCCCCGCCGATGACGCGGGACAAGCCGTTTTACG
TTTGGAACTGACAGAACCGCAACGTTGAAGGAGCCACTCAGCCAATTCCCATCTTGAAAGAAATATAGTT
TAAATATTTATTGATAAAATAACAAGTCAGGTATTATAGTCCAAGCAAAAACATAAATTTATTGATGCAA
GTTTAAATTCAGAAATATTTCAATAACTGATTATATCAGCTGGTACATTGCCGTAGATGAAAGACTGAGT
GCGATATTATGTGTAATACATAAATTGATGATATAGCTAGCTTAGCTCATCGGGGGATCTTCATCACATC
TCGGTGACGGGCAGGACCGGACGGGGCGGTACTGGCAGGCTGAAGTCCAGCTGCCAGAAACCCACGTCAT
GCCAGTTCCCGTGCTTGAAGCCGGCCGCCCGCAGCATGCCGCGGGGGGCATATCCGAGCGCCTCGTGCAT
GCGCACGCTCGGGTCGTTGGGCAGCCCGATGACAGCGACCACGCTCTTGAAGCCCTGTGCCTCCAGGGAC
TTCAGCAGGTGGGTGTAGAGCGTGGAGCCCAGTCCCGTCCGCTGGTGGCGGGGGGAGACGTACACGGTTG
ACTCGGCCGTCCAGTCGTAGGCGTTGCGTGCCTTCCAGGGGCCCGCGTAGGCGATGCCGGCGACCTCGCC
GTCCACCTCGGCGACGAGCCAGGGATAGCGCTCCCGCAGACGGACGAGGTCGTCCGTCCACTCCTGCGGT
TCCTGCGGCTCGGTACGGAAGTTGACCGTGCTTGTCTCGATGTAGTGGTTGACGATGGTGCAGACCGCCG
GCATGTCCGCCTCGGTGGCACGGCGGATGTCGGCCGGGCGTCGTTCTGGGCTCATGGTAATTGTAAATAG
TAATTGTAATGTTGTTGTTGTTTGTTGTTGTTGGTAATTGTTGTAAAAATAGAGCTATTATACTCGAATA
ATTCGCTAGAGTCGATTTGGTGTATCGAGATTGGTTATGAAATTCAGATGCTAGTGTAATGTATTGGTAA
TTTGGGAAGATATAATAGGAAGCAAGGCTATTTATCCATTTCTGAAAAGGCGAAATGGCGTCACCGCGAG
CGTCACGCGCATTCCGTTCTTGCTGTAAAGCGTTGTTTGGTACACTTTTGACTAGCGAGGCTTGGCGTGT
CAGCGTATCTATTCAAAAGTCGTTAATGGCTGCGGATCAAGAAAAAGTTGGAATAGAAACAGAATACCCG
CGAAATTCAGGCCCGGTTGCCATGTCCTACACGCCGAAATAAACGACCAAATTAGTAGAAAAATAAAAAC
TGACTCGGATACTTACGTCACGTCTTGCGCACTGATTTGAAAAATCTCAATATAAACAAAGACGGCCACA
AGAAAAAACCAAAACACCGATATTCATTAATCTTATCTAGTTTCTCAAAAAAATTCATATCTTCCACACG
TGAAAATGCCAATTTCTCAGACCTACCTCGGCTCTGCGAAGGCCCCCGCTGGTATCAAAAGTTTTTATTT
CATCCGACATGGCGCGACCGACCTCAACGAGAAGGAAATTGTCGTGAACGGTGAGAAGCTCTGGGGCGTG
CAAGGTTCCGGAACGAACATCGGTCTCAATGCAAAAGGGGAACGCCAGGCTCTGTTGGCCCAAGCTTGCA
TGCCTGCAGGTCGACTCTAGAGCCCGGGTACCACAAGTTTGTACAAAAAAGCAGGCTCCGCGGCCGCCCC
CTTCACCTTCAGTTTTGGTAAGTTTTTGTTACTCATCATCTTTCACGAACTCGTTACCGTTTTACTTAAA
TGAAATAATTCTTAGATTTTTTTTTCCGTTCTTGTAGATTTTCTAGGTAAAAAAATAATCTCATTTGCTC
TAGATATGTTACAAAACATTTTCTATCAAATCATTTTTCTATCTACAAGAAGAAGAAGAAGAAAAATACT
AATTAATAAATGAATATTTGTCTACTATTAGAAAACTTTTATCTGCAGTAAACTACTTCAAAATTATTTG
ATGTCATGTAATCTACTTCAAAATTTACGCCAAAAGAACACGAAATTTACATGCGCTGTAACAAAAAAGT
TACCCAATCATGAAAGCAAGAATCGAAGAGAAAAATTATTTAAAAAGCAAAAAGAAAACAGTAAGAAAAA
GGAAAGGGAATAATGGAACAAAAATGAAAAAAAATTGGAAGGATGAAATTAATCGAAAGCAGCTCATCCG
ATTCCCCTGAGGCGATTATGGTGTCTCCTCCTTCTCACTCTCGCTCTTAGTAGTAGTCTTTCTTCTCCGA
TCGCCGACTAACCTCCGGAGCTTTCTTCGGCGGTCTCTCCTCTCTGTTTTCTACTTGAGGTTTCTCTCTT
CTCTTACTTTTTTTATTCTTTGTGCATATCTCTCTTCTCTTACTTTACTCACCAAATTTCTAGGAATACT
TTTTCTCCTGAGATTTGGGCTTTTAATTTAGCTTAATTCTTCTGTTAAGTAGAAATATATCATGGCGAAT
CTATGAAATTATTTCTTCTGTTAAGTAGACATTGAAATTTGTTACAATGGCGAATCGTGTTTTTTTTTTG
GTCTGTCTCCATTTTTTGGTATTGTCTCTAAGAAAATAAGACGTTTGTGGTATTTAGTTTATTAGGCGAA
TTGGATTTGTTGAAGCATGGATAACTTGTATCTTAATCCCTTGGGGTTAGTTAGATGAATTGAATGGTCG
AGGGACCATTTTGCTTTTTCATGGGAAACCCTGGCTGAGGGGACCGTGATTGGGATCGAAACCTAACTTG
CTGTCTCATTTTGTTAGTTCAATCTTTATTGCTGGAGATAGATCCCTTTCATTGGCTTAGCTTGGTGCCG
TTTTCTTTGACATATACTTAATTCAATATGTGTGTATCTGTAGACTCAATAGTAAGCTTTAGATTAACCC
TTTATTTCATTTAAACCTTAGCTAAGAACTTTCTGCAAGTACAAAGAAGGAATGGGTAGGGAAGGGTTTG
CAATTATGATGGCTATAGGGTTTTAATTGACTTGTTGAAGTCGTGTTCTTTAACAAGTTGTTGATTTTCT
GGGCAATCTGATTTGAGGAGTGTGGGACCAGTTGGAATAAATGCCACTTAGTTTTTGTGTGATGGAGAGC
ACAAGAGGGAGCTAAGAAAAGTAATACCCTTTCTCTTGCCCTTTTTGTTGGTCTGGGTGAAACATAGCAA
GGTTTCTCTTGCTGAGGTTATTGATAAACGGGTGAGTTAAATAAAAACGTTGATCAGCAGTGTGTGGTGC
TTGGAATTCATAAGGTTTTTCTTCTTTCTTATGCTTTTGGTAGTTAATGGTATTGTCTATTAGGTATCTG
TTTGGGTTGCCAGCGTTATTTATAGGCTTGACAAGTTTTCTCTTATTTTTGATGTTTGGCTTTCATTTAC
AATCACTAGTTCTGCAAACTTATGGTTGTTTCAGTTTTTGTTACTCTGGCTTTTGGTGATAGGTCTATGA
AATCAACCCACATCTTGAATGGACTGCAACATGGTATCTTCGTTCCCGTGGGACTGGGAGAATTTGATCA
TGTCCAATCAGTCGAAGACTGAAAATGAAAAAAAACAGCAATCTACTGAGTGGGAATTTGAAAAAGGTGA
AGGAATTGAATCTATAGTTCCAGATTTCTTAGGCTTTGAGAAAGTCAGTAGTGGCTCTGCTACTAGTTTC
TGGCACACTGCCGTATCAAAAAGCTCGCAGTCGACCTCTATCAACTCATCATCTCCCGAGGACAAACGAT
GCAATCTTGCATCACAAAGTTCCCCTGGAGATTCTTCCAGCAACATAGATTTTCTCCAGGTGAAACCATC
CACAGCTCTCGAGGTACCTATTGCCTCAGCTGAATCAGATCTTTGTTTGAAACTAGGAAAGCGGACATAC
TCTGAAGAATTTTGGGGTAGGAACAATAATGACCTTTCAGCGGTTTCTATGAATTTGTTGACTCCATCTG
TTGTTGCTCGGAAGAAAACCAAATCGTGTGGTCAGAGCATGCAAGTTCCGCGTTGCCAAATTGATGGCTG
TGAGCTGGATCTCTCATCTTCTAAGGATTATCATCGCAAGCATAGAGTCTGCGAAACGCATTCAAAGTGC
CCAAAAGTTGTTGTGAGTGGCCTGGAACGTCGTTTCTGCCAACAGTGTAGCAGGTAAACCATGATTATTG
TTCTGACTGCATTCTCTTTACTGCAAAATGCTAGTTCTGTTTAGTCGTCCAGCAATAACTTTAACATGCC
CTAATGTTATGGTAGAGAATTGATTTCTTTTCTAATGTTCAGGTTCCATGCTGTCTCAGAATTTGATGAA
AAGAAACGAAGCTGCCGCAAACGTCTTTCTCATCATAATGCAAGGCGTCGCAAGCCACAAGGAGTATTTC
CACTGAATTCAGAGAGGGTGTTCGGTAAGAACCTACACTACACAAGTTGATATTAGCAATGTCTCTTCAG
GATCTTTCCATCTGTCAATTCTCTCTTTCTCTATCACACACACCAACAACGAATTTTTTGCTTTTACAGA
TCGAAGACAGCATACAAGTATGTTGTGGAATGGGTTGTCCCTTAACACGAGATCTGAAGAAAAGTATACA
TGGGGTACCACTTATGAGACAAAGCCTACACAGATGGAAAGCGGCTTTACTCTGAGCTTCCAGAGAGGTA
ATGGCTCTGAGGACCAACTGTTTACTGGTAGCACCCTCTCTTTCTCTGCGTTTCAAACATCTGGTGGGTT
CTCAGCAGGGAAATCCAACATTCAACTTCCAGACAAAGGTTGATATCTTCACTTCTTTACCACATCTTGT
ATTTGTTGTGCATATTTGCTGATGGATTGGCCTTTTTTAGATCTCTGGTTTTGAAACTGAGTAATATGTT
TTGGCAGGTGTGGGAGAATGCTCAGGAGGCCTCCATGAATCTCATGATTTCTACAGTGCTCTCTCTCTTC
TGTCAACTACTTCGGATTCACAAGGGATCAAACACACTCCCGTGGCCGAACCACCGCCAATATTTGGCAC
TTTCCCTAGTCATTTCATCTGAAAGAGTTAAAAAATGCGAAGTCACTCCATAAAAAGTCGGGTTGCATCA
TCCGATGGAGTTTGACAGTTTGTTTTCAAATAAAATAAAAATGTGCAACATCCATTGCTCAAGCTAAACC
AGTCACTCGGTTAGCTCAGCTTTTCTTATACATTTCCAAACATATTGTCAATTTCCTTCTGGATTCTGTT
GGTATGACAACTTTGTTACTCTGTCAAACATGTCTACGACTATTTTAAAACCATTTCAGAGATTATTGAT
GTTGTAAGTTTTTGATATTATTTTTAACTTCTTTGCATAGTGAAAGTGAGAATTATGAAAGACAACTTCT
GCTTTTTAAAAGGCACAAAATCTGAAAAAAGTTTGATTTGTGGTATTAGAGGCAACCATTTCAGCAAACA
TGAACATTCTCTTCTGGTGTTTGGGGGAAAAAGATTCATTCTACTTCCTCAAGAAGGAAGAGTGTCACTA
TTGAGCTCCAGGGTTTGGTTAGTGCAGTTGAATAATAAGTTGAATTCCCAAAACTTGGAAAGTCAGAAGG
AGGAATACACAAAACCGTTAAAATGAATGGAGAACCAACATACACTCGATGAGCACTTTTGTGGAAGTTT
CACCAACTAAGAAAATCTTGCAAGGACACCTCCTCTTATGAAACACTTGGTAGGCACTTTTATAGCATGC
TCTTTCCTACTTCACTCCTTAAGGTGCTTCCCACAATATTGGAGGAGTTCAAGTCTGAGAAATAAAATCT
GACTAAGAAATGATCTCTGCTTGATTTTTGTACTGTGCATGTTCTTGTATTGGTTCCTAGCCTTTTGTCT
CCTCCATTTTGTCAAGAAGTTCCTCATAACTGCTATAGCAAGCGACAACAATTTCTCACAGACCACATGG
TGACAAGATACATTAATTTCAATCCTTGTCTTCTTTTTCTATTTGACTTCAACATCAATCCCATAGACAC
ATGGTTCTTTCTATTAATTTACACCCCTTCATACTCATCAGGCTTTGTCGTTTGGAGTCTCTCTCCATAT
GAAATTGATATGTAATTTGGTCCCCTCTATAGGTTTGTACTTAAAACCTCCAAAACTTGTCATCTTTCAA
CTTTCTATTTCTTTTTACTCTTTGATCTTTCAACAATCATGGAATGGGTGTCTCTTTCCTTCAAAAGCCT
TTCACAATCATTAATTGGTGTCTCTTTTCAATTTGGCTTCTATTCTCTTCCCACTTCTCATTGTTTTTTT
CTTTTCTGTGATGTCTCTTATCTTCTACTGCAGCCTAACCCATCAGACAGTAACTACTCTGATACCAAGT
TGATACAACACTGATTTTGTATAGATTTTTATGCTAAAATTACAAAGCGCCTGATTTTGATAATGACCCT
TAGAAATCCTTAAAACTCTGTTGATTTTCATCTGTTGCTAACGTTCATAAAAAGAGTGGAACTCTTTCTT
AGTTGAAAAGATTTACCTACTCTTACAGCTTCTCCTTGATTTGCTATCAATACAGAGAGATACATTGAAG
AGCCTATCCGAGGTATATAGATATATTTACTGTTTATAGAGTTTTGTTGACAATGACTTTGTTACTAGGG
TGAAGGGTGGGCGCGCCGACCCAGCTTTC
Features (pLannotate 1.2.2; 32 found; start..end, strand, type, name):
     31..283     +  terminator     NOS terminator: nopaline synthase terminator and poly(A) signal
    288..443     +  CDS            lacZα (fragment) (sequence partly withheld): LacZα fragment of β-galactosidase; lacZ fragment
    441..741     +  rep_origin     M13 ori (fragment) (sequence partly withheld): M13 bacteriophage origin of replication; arrow indicates direction of (+) strand synthesis
    742..872     +  CDS            lacI (fragment): lac repressor; lacI; The lac repressor binds to the lac operator to inhibit transcription in E. coli. This inhibition can be relieved by adding lactose or isopropyl-β-D-thiogalactopyranoside (IPTG).
    926..950     -  misc_feature   LB T-DNA repeat: left border repeat from nopaline C58 T-DNA
   2459..2522    -  CDS            TetR (fragment): tetracycline resistance regulatory protein; tetR
   2546..3694    -  CDS            trfA: trans-acting replication protein that binds to and activates oriV
   3993..4787    -  CDS            KanR: aminoglycoside phosphotransferase; aphA-3; confers resistance to kanamycin
   4979..5746    +  mobile_element IS1: prokaryotic transposable element IS1
   5755..5904    -  CDS            satA (fragment): STA_BACSU - Also known as yyaR. Experimental evidence at protein level: Swiss-Prot protein existence level 1. Involved in resistance to streptothricin, a broad-spectrum antibiotic produced by streptomycetes. Detoxifies streptothricin via acetylation of the beta amino group of the first beta-lysyl moiety of streptothricin. From Bacillus subtilis (strain 168).
   5903..6097    -  CDS            satA (fragment): STA_BACSU - Also known as yyaR. Experimental evidence at protein level: Swiss-Prot protein existence level 1. Involved in resistance to streptothricin, a broad-spectrum antibiotic produced by streptomycetes. Detoxifies streptothricin via acetylation of the beta amino group of the first beta-lysyl moiety of streptothricin. From Bacillus subtilis (strain 168).
   6100..6375    -  CDS            klaC (fragment): KLAC_ECOLX - Also known as telB. Protein predicted: Swiss-Prot protein existence level 4. Belongs to the kla operon, which is associated with cryptic tellurite resistance, and IncW plasmid fertility inhibition. From Escherichia coli.
   6369..7080    -  rep_origin     oriV: incP origin of replication
   7074..7169    -  CDS            traI (fragment): TRAI6_ECOLX - Experimental evidence at protein level: Swiss-Prot protein existence level 1. The initiation process of transfer DNA synthesis requires the interaction of at least three plasmid-specific components (TraH, I, and J) at the transfer origin resulting in the assembly of a specialised nucleoprotein complex - the relaxosome. Site- and strand-specific cleavage at the transfer origin is dependent on TraI and TraJ. From Escherichia coli.
   7207..7578    -  CDS            traJ: oriT-recognizing protein; traJ
   7611..7720    -  oriT           oriT: incP origin of transfer
   7852..8042    +  rep_origin     ori (fragment): high-copy-number ColE1/pMB1/pBR322/pUC origin of replication
   8401..9051    -  CDS            TetR: tetracycline resistance regulatory protein; tetR
   9157..9406    +  CDS            TcR (fragment): tetracycline efflux protein; tetA; confers resistance to tetracycline
   9516..9540    -  misc_feature   RB T-DNA repeat: right border repeat from nopaline C58 T-DNA
   9664..9693    +  promoter       NOS promoter (fragment): nopaline synthase promoter
   9701..9901    -  terminator     gene 7 terminator: transcription terminator for octopine-type Ti plasmid gene 7
   9928..10475   -  CDS            BlpR (fragment): phosphinothricin acetyltransferase; Streptomyces hygroscopicus bar; confers resistance to bialophos or phosphinothricin
  10477..10531   -  misc_feature   TMV Ω: translational enhancer from the tobacco mosaic virus 5'-leader sequence (Gallie et al., 1988)
  10573..10953   -  promoter       MAS promoter: mannopine synthase promoter (Velten et al., 1984)
  11056..11250   +  CDS            mas1 (fragment): MAS1_AGRT9 - Protein inferred from homology: Swiss-Prot protein existence level 3. Reduces deoxy-fructosyl-glutamine to mannopine. From Agrobacterium tumefaciens (strain 15955).
  11252..11282   -  misc_feature   MCS (fragment): pUC18/19 multiple cloning site
  11293..11317   +  protein_bind   attB1: mutant version of attB; recombination site for the Gateway® BP reaction BP Clonase™
  13099..14028   +  CDS            SPL10 (fragment): SPL10_ARATH - Experimental evidence at transcript level: Swiss-Prot protein existence level 2. Trans-acting factor that binds specifically to the consensus nucleotide sequence 5'-TNCGTACAA-3'. From Arabidopsis thaliana (Mouse-ear cress).
  14129..14380   +  CDS            SPL10 (fragment): SPL10_ARATH - Experimental evidence at transcript level: Swiss-Prot protein existence level 2. Trans-acting factor that binds specifically to the consensus nucleotide sequence 5'-TNCGTACAA-3'. From Arabidopsis thaliana (Mouse-ear cress).
  14487..14639   +  CDS            SPL10 (fragment): SPL10_ARATH - Experimental evidence at transcript level: Swiss-Prot protein existence level 2. Trans-acting factor that binds specifically to the consensus nucleotide sequence 5'-TNCGTACAA-3'. From Arabidopsis thaliana (Mouse-ear cress).
  16249..14      -  protein_bind   attB2 (across the origin): mutant version of attB; recombination site for the Gateway® BP reaction BP Clonase™
