[The description below was written by a language model from this plasmid's Addgene catalogue record and pLannotate feature annotations shown in this document.]
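Description:
pSPL10F13R13::pBIB-BAS (gSPL10) is a 16.3-kb Agrobacterium binary T-DNA vector used to generate transgenic Arabidopsis lines carrying a genomic copy of SPL10 (AT1G27370), a SQUAMOSA promoter-binding-like transcription factor. The backbone is a broad-host-range IncP-type replicon, with oriV and its activating protein gene trfA, plus oriT and traJ for conjugal mobilisation. This allows maintenance in both E. coli and Agrobacterium. Bacterial selection is by kanamycin through an aphA-3 type KanR gene. The backbone also contains remnants typical of this vector lineage, including an IS1 element, tetR and a truncated tetA, a partial ColE1 ori, and lacZα and M13 ori fragments.

Between the nopaline-type right and left border repeats lie two units. The plant selection cassette is a bar (phosphinothricin acetyltransferase) gene driven by the mannopine synthase promoter with a TMV Ω translational enhancer and the gene 7 terminator, conferring Basta/phosphinothricin resistance. This matches the "BAS" in the plasmid name, although the catalogue lists the backbone as pBIB-KAN-GW, a discrepancy the record does not resolve. The payload is a 4.9-kb genomic fragment flanked by attB1 and attB2, transferred from a pENTR/D-TOPO entry clone by Gateway LR recombination. It comprises about 1.8 kb upstream of the coding sequence, the coding region (annotated as three separate segments, consistent with intervening introns), and about 1.6 kb downstream. A NOS terminator follows attB2. No heterologous promoter is annotated in front of the insert, so SPL10 is presumably expressed from its own flanking regulatory sequences. The associated study concerns microRNA control of gene expression during plant embryogenesis, which suggests the construct provides natively regulated SPL10 in that context.
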