Addgene plasmid #27407: pSPL10F13R13::pBIB-BAS (gSPL10)
Depositing lab: David Bartel. Depositing organization: Whitehead Institute for Biomedical Research. Publication: MicroRNAs prevent precocious gene expression and enable pattern formation during plant embryogenesis. Nodine MD, Bartel DP. Genes Dev. 2010 Dec 1. 24(23):2678-92. 10.1101/gad.1986710 PubMed 21123653.
Backbone
  Vector backbone: pBIB-KAN-GW
  Vector type: used to create transgenic lines
Growth in bacteria
  Bacterial resistance: Kanamycin, 50 μg/mL
  Growth temperature: 37°C
  Growth strain: Mach1
  Growth instructions: MACH-1 strain of E. coli (from Invitrogen)
  Copy number: Unknown
Gene/Insert
  Gene/Insert name: SPL10
  Species: A. thaliana (mustard weed)
  Entrez Gene: AT1G27370 (a.k.a. F17L21.15, F17L21_15)
  Cloning method: Restriction Enzyme
  Sequencing primers: 5′ n/a; 3′ M13 forward 20
Terms and licenses: Academic/Nonprofit Terms; Industry Terms: Not Available to Industry
Depositor comments: Created by cloning 4.9-kb (including 1.8 kb upstream of CDS, CDS, and 1.6 kb downstream from CDS) genomic fragment in pENTR/D-TOPO (Invitrogen). This plasmid was recombined with pBIB-KAN-GW using LR clonase (Invitrogen).
How to cite: pSPL10F13R13::pBIB-BAS (gSPL10) was a gift from David Bartel (Addgene plasmid # 27407 ; http://n2t.net/addgene:27407 ; RRID:Addgene_27407)
