>Addgene plasmid #27407 | pSPL10F13R13::pBIB-BAS (gSPL10) | addgene partial sequence | sequence record 33763 | 27407 with SPL10-F1 5'-cagcagggaaatccaacatt
CTTCACTTCTTTACCACATCTTGTATTTGTTGTGCATATTTGCTGATGGATTGGCCTTTTTTAGATCTCT
GGTTTTGAAACTGAGTAATATGTTTTGGCAGGTGTGGGAGAATGCTCAGGAGGCCTCCATGAATCTCATG
ATTTCTACAGTGCTCTCTCTCTTCTGTCAACTACTTCGGATTCACAAGGGATCAAACACACTCCCGTGGC
CGAACCACCGCCAATATTTGGCACTTTCCCTAGTCATTTCATCTGAAAGAGTTAAAAAATGCGAAGTCAC
TCCATAAAAAGTCGGGTTGCATCATCCGATGGAGTTTGACAGTTTGTTTTCAAATAAAATAAAAATGTGC
AACATCCATTGCTCAAGCTAAACCAGTCACTCGGTTAGCTCAGCTTTTCTTATACATTTCCAAACATATT
GTCAATTTCCTTCTGGATTCTGTTGGTATGACAACTTTGTTACTCTGTCAAACATGTCTACGACTATTTT
AAAACCATTTCAGAGATTATTGATGTTGTAAGTTTTTGATATTATTTTTAACTTCTTTGCATAGTGAAAG
TGAGAATTATGAAAGA
