>Addgene plasmid #27407 | pSPL10F13R13::pBIB-BAS (gSPL10) | addgene partial sequence | sequence record 33764 | 27407 with pBIB-F1 5'- CCGGGTACCACAAGTT
TTCGCGCCCACCCTTCACCTTCAGTTTTGGTAAGTTTTTGTTACTCATCATCTTTCACGAACTCGTTACC
GTTTTACTTAAATGAAATAATTCTTAGATTTTTTTTTCCGTTCTTGTAGATTTTCTAGGTAAAAAAATAA
TCTCATTTGCTCTAGATATGTTACAAAACATTTTCTATCAAATCATTTTTCTATCTACAAGAAGAAGAAG
AAGAAAAATACTAATTAATAAATGAATATTTGTCTACTATTAGAAAACTTTTATCTGCAGTAAACTACTT
CAAAATTATTTGATGTCATGTAATCTACTTCAAAATTTACGCCAAAAGAACACGAAATTTACATGCGCTG
TAACAAAAAAGTTACCCAATCATGAAAGCAAGAATCGAAGAGAAAAATTATTTAAAAAGCAAAAAGAAAA
CAGTAAGAAAAAGGAAAGGGAATAATGGAACAAAAATGAAAAAAAATTGGAAGGATGAAATTAATCGAAA
GCAGCTCATCCGATTCCCCTGAGGCGATTATGGTGTCTCCTCCTTCTCACTCTCGCTCTTAGTAGTAGTC
TTTCTTCTCCGATCGCCGACTAACCTCCGGAGCTTTCTTCGGCGGTCTCTCCTCTCTGTTTTCTACTTGA
GGTTTCTCTCTTCTCTTACTTTTTTTATTCTTTGTGCATATCTCTCTTCTCTTACTTTACTCACCAAATT
TCTAGGAATACTTTTTCTCCTGAGATTTGGGCTTTTAATTTAGCTTAATTCTTCTGTTAAGTAGAAATAT
ATCATGGCGAATCTATGAAATTATTTCTTCTGTTAAGTAGACATTGAAATTTGTTACAATGGCGAATCGT
G
