>Addgene plasmid #27407 | pSPL10F13R13::pBIB-BAS (gSPL10) | addgene partial sequence | sequence record 33765 | 27407 with M13pUC-fwd
ATTAAATGTATAATTGCGGGACTCTAATCATAAAAACCCATCTCATAAATAACGTCATGCATTACATGTT
AATTATTACATGCTTAACGTAATTCAACAGAAATTATATGATAATCATCGCAAGACCGGCAACAGGATTC
AATCTTAAGAAACTTTATTGCCAAATGTTTGAACGATCGGGGAAATTCGAGCTCACCACTTTGTACAAGA
AAGCTGGGTCGGCGCGCCCACCCTTCACCCTAGTAACAAAGTCATTGTCAACAAAACTCTATAAACAGTA
AATATATCTATATACCTCGGATAGGCTCTTCAATGTATCTCTCTGTATTGATAGCAAATCAAGGAGAAGC
TGTAAGAGTAGGTAAATCTTTTCAACTAAGAAAGAGTTCCACTCTTTTTATGAACGTTAGCAACAGATGA
AAATCAACAGAGTTTTAAGGATTTCTAAGGGTCATTATCAAAATCAGGCGCTTTGTAATTTTAGCATAAA
AATCTATACAAAATCAGTGTTGTATCAACTTGGTATCAGAGTAGTTACTGTCTGATGGGTTAGGCTGCAG
TAGAAGATAA
